Addgene plasmid #153536: pAAV-Syn-FLEX-rc [Jaws-KGC-tdTomato-ER2]
Purpose: AAV-mediated expression of Jaws-KGC-tdTomato-ER2 under the Syn promoter, in floxed/reversed (Cre-dependent) manner.
Depositing lab: Edward Boyden. Depositing organization: Massachusetts Institute of Technology. Publication: Noninvasive optical inhibition with a red-shifted microbial rhodopsin. Chuong AS, Miri ML, Busskamp V, Matthews GA, Acker LC, Sorensen AT, Young A, Klapoetke NC, Henninger MA, Kodandaramaiah SB, Ogawa M, Ramanlal SB, Bandler RC, Allen BD, Forest CR, Chow BY, Han X, Lin Y, Tye KM, Roska B, Cardin JA, Boyden ES. Nat Neurosci. 2014 Aug;17(8):1123-9. doi: 10.1038/nn.3752. Epub 2014 Jul 6. PubMed 24997763.
Backbone
  Vector backbone: pAAV-Syn-FLEX
  Backbone size w/o insert (bp): 4685
  Total vector size (bp): 7049
  Vector type: Mammalian Expression, AAV
Growth in bacteria
  Bacterial resistance: Ampicillin, 100 μg/mL
  Growth temperature: 37°C
  Growth strain: NEB Stable
  Growth instructions: Can use DH5alpha at 37°C or Stbl3 at 30°C. Carbenicillin is preferred over ampicillin. In DH5alpha this plasmid may act more like a high copy plasmid, although in Stbl3 it may act more like a low copy plasmid.
  Copy number: High Copy
Gene/Insert
  Gene/Insert name: Jaws-KGC-tdTomato-ER2 (alt names: Jaws; Jaws-KGC-tdTomato-ER2; Halo57)
  Species: Haloarcula salinarum (stain Shark)
  Insert size (bp): 2364
  Mutation: K200R W214F
  GenBank ID: KM000926.1
  Promoter: Syn
  Tag / fusion protein: KGC (C terminal on insert); tdTomato (C terminal on insert); ER2 (C terminal on insert)
  Cloning method: Restriction Enzyme; 5′ cloning site NheI (not destroyed); 3′ cloning site KpnI (not destroyed)
  Sequencing primers: 5′ gcacgggcgcgaccatctgc; 3′ TAGCGTAAAAGGAGCAACATAG
Terms and licenses: Academic/Nonprofit Terms; Industry Terms: Not Available to Industry
Depositor comments: The plasmid is fully sequenced in the coding sequence regions (opsin-fluorophore and important flanking regions). Multiple digestions were done to verify the vector structure. The construct and the virus were both tested in vitro.
How to cite: pAAV-Syn-FLEX-rc [Jaws-KGC-tdTomato-ER2] was a gift from Edward Boyden (Addgene plasmid # 153536 ; http://n2t.net/addgene:153536 ; RRID:Addgene_153536)
