[The description below was written by a language model from this plasmid's Addgene catalogue record and pLannotate feature annotations shown in this document.]
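Description:
pAAV-Syn-FLEX-rc [Jaws-KGC-tdTomato-ER2] is an adeno-associated virus transfer plasmid of about 7 kb, built on the pAAV-Syn-FLEX backbone for Cre-dependent expression of a red-shifted inhibitory opsin in neurons. It is propagated in E. coli through a high-copy ColE1/pUC-type origin with β-lactamase (ampicillin/carbenicillin) selection, and it also carries an f1 origin. Two AAV2 inverted terminal repeats flank the expression cassette and allow it to be packaged into recombinant AAV. The short lacZα, lacI and SV40 large T fragments in the annotation appear to be backbone remnants rather than functional elements.

Between the ITRs, the human synapsin I promoter drives neuron-specific transcription. The coding sequence lies on the opposite strand to the promoter, between oppositely oriented lox2272 and loxP pairs (a FLEX/DIO arrangement). Without Cre, the open reading frame is antisense and no protein is made. Cre recombination inverts the cassette and then excises one site of each pair, which locks it in the sense orientation, so expression is limited to Cre-expressing neurons.

The insert is Jaws, a light-driven chloride pump (halorhodopsin-type, Halo57) from a Haloarcula/Halobacterium strain Shark, carrying the K200R and W214F mutations. Its C terminus is fused to the KGC trafficking signal (annotated as a Kir2.1/KCNJ2 fragment), tdTomato for visualisation, and the ER2 endoplasmic reticulum export motif. The two signals are generally used to improve membrane localisation. A WPRE and a bovine growth hormone polyadenylation signal follow the cassette to enhance transcript stability and processing. The construct is used for AAV-mediated optogenetic silencing of genetically defined neuronal populations with red light.
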