Features (pLannotate 1.2.2; 19 found; start..end, strand, type, name):
    182..770     -  rep_origin     ori: high-copy-number ColE1/pMB1/pBR322/pUC origin of replication
    941..1801    -  CDS            AmpR: β-lactamase; bla; confers resistance to ampicillin, carbenicillin, and related antibiotics
   1802..1906    -  promoter       AmpR promoter: bla
   1959..2387    -  rep_origin     f1 ori (sequence partly withheld): f1 bacteriophage origin of replication; arrow indicates direction of (+) strand synthesis
   2392..2461    -  CDS            lacZα (fragment): LacZα fragment of β-galactosidase; lacZ fragment
   2456..2588    -  repeat_region  AAV2 ITR (fragment): inverted terminal repeat of adeno-associated virus serotype 2 inverted
   2691..3138    +  promoter       hSyn promoter: human synapsin I promoter; confers neuron-specific expression (Kügler et al., 2003)
   3154..3187    -  protein_bind   lox2272: Cre-mediated recombination occurs in the 8-bp core sequence (GGATACTT). lox2272 sites are compatible with each other, but incompatible with loxP or loxN sites (Lee and Saito, 1988). Cre recombinase
   3250..3283    -  protein_bind   loxP: Cre-mediated recombination occurs in the 8-bp core sequence (GCATACAT). Cre recombinase
   3321..4745    -  CDS            tdTomato: tdTomato is a basic (constitutively fluorescent) orange fluorescent protein published in 2004, derived from Discosoma sp.. It is reported to be a somewhat slowly-maturing tandem dimer with low acid sensitivity.
   4761..4820    -  CDS            KCNJ2 (fragment): KCNJ2_HUMAN - Also known as IRK1. Experimental evidence at protein level: Swiss-Prot protein existence level 1. Probably participates in establishing action potential waveform and excitability of neuronal and muscle tissues. Inward rectifier potassium channels are characterized by a greater tendency to allow potassium to flow into the cell rather than out of it. Their voltage dependence is regulated by the concentration of extracellular potassium; as external potassium is raised, the voltage range of the channel opening shifts to more positive voltages. The inward rectification is mainly due t
   4833..5660    -  CDS            hop: BACH_HALHS - Experimental evidence at protein level: Swiss-Prot protein existence level 1. Light-driven anion pump. From Halobacterium halobium (strain shark).
   5688..5721    +  protein_bind   lox2272: Cre-mediated recombination occurs in the 8-bp core sequence (GGATACTT). lox2272 sites are compatible with each other, but incompatible with loxP or loxN sites (Lee and Saito, 1988). Cre recombinase
   5792..5825    +  protein_bind   loxP: Cre-mediated recombination occurs in the 8-bp core sequence (GCATACAT). Cre recombinase
   5858..6446    +  misc_feature   WPRE: woodchuck hepatitis virus posttranscriptional regulatory element
   6487..6694    +  polyA_signal   bGH poly(A) signal: bovine growth hormone polyadenylation signal
   6725..6793    -  CDS            large T antigen (fragment): large T antigen from SV40 (simian virus 40)
   6864..6997    +  repeat_region  AAV2 ITR: inverted terminal repeat of adeno-associated virus serotype 2 inverted
   6991..7047    -  CDS            lacI (fragment): lac repressor; lacI; The lac repressor binds to the lac operator to inhibit transcription in E. coli. This inhibition can be relieved by adding lactose or isopropyl-β-D-thiogalactopyranoside (IPTG).
>Addgene plasmid #153536 | pAAV-Syn-FLEX-rc [Jaws-KGC-tdTomato-ER2] | addgene full sequence | sequence record 323614 | Addgene NGS Result
CTTCCGCTTCCTCGCTCACTGACTCGCTGCGCTCGGTCGTTCGGCTGCGGCGAGCGGTATCAGCTCACTC
AAAGGCGGTAATACGGTTATCCACAGAATCAGGGGATAACGCAGGAAAGAACATGTGAGCAAAAGGCCAG
CAAAAGGCCAGGAACCGTAAAAAGGCCGCGTTGCTGGCGTTTTTCCATAGGCTCCGCCCCCCTGACGAGC
ATCACAAAAATCGACGCTCAAGTCAGAGGTGGCGAAACCCGACAGGACTATAAAGATACCAGGCGTTTCC
CCCTGGAAGCTCCCTCGTGCGCTCTCCTGTTCCGACCCTGCCGCTTACCGGATACCTGTCCGCCTTTCTC
CCTTCGGGAAGCGTGGCGCTTTCTCATAGCTCACGCTGTAGGTATCTCAGTTCGGTGTAGGTCGTTCGCT
CCAAGCTGGGCTGTGTGCACGAACCCCCCGTTCAGCCCGACCGCTGCGCCTTATCCGGTAACTATCGTCT
TGAGTCCAACCCGGTAAGACACGACTTATCGCCACTGGCAGCAGCCACTGGTAACAGGATTAGCAGAGCG
AGGTATGTAGGCGGTGCTACAGAGTTCTTGAAGTGGTGGCCTAACTACGGCTACACTAGAAGAACAGTAT
TTGGTATCTGCGCTCTGCTGAAGCCAGTTACCTTCGGAAAAAGAGTTGGTAGCTCTTGATCCGGCAAACA
AACCACCGCTGGTAGCGGTGGTTTTTTTGTTTGCAAGCAGCAGATTACGCGCAGAAAAAAAGGATCTCAA
GAAGATCCTTTGATCTTTTCTACGGGGTCTGACGCTCAGTGGAACGAAAACTCACGTTAAGGGATTTTGG
TCATGAGATTATCAAAAAGGATCTTCACCTAGATCCTTTTAAATTAAAAATGAAGTTTTAAATCAATCTA
AAGTATATATGAGTAAACTTGGTCTGACAGTTACCAATGCTTAATCAGTGAGGCACCTATCTCAGCGATC
TGTCTATTTCGTTCATCCATAGTTGCCTGACTCCCCGTCGTGTAGATAACTACGATACGGGAGGGCTTAC
CATCTGGCCCCAGTGCTGCAATGATACCGCGAGACCCACGCTCACCGGCTCCAGATTTATCAGCAATAAA
CCAGCCAGCCGGAAGGGCCGAGCGCAGAAGTGGTCCTGCAACTTTATCCGCCTCCATCCAGTCTATTAAT
TGTTGCCGGGAAGCTAGAGTAAGTAGTTCGCCAGTTAATAGTTTGCGCAACGTTGTTGCCATTGCTACAG
GCATCGTGGTGTCACGCTCGTCGTTTGGTATGGCTTCATTCAGCTCCGGTTCCCAACGATCAAGGCGAGT
TACATGATCCCCCATGTTGTGCAAAAAAGCGGTTAGCTCCTTCGGTCCTCCGATCGTTGTCAGAAGTAAG
TTGGCCGCAGTGTTATCACTCATGGTTATGGCAGCACTGCATAATTCTCTTACTGTCATGCCATCCGTAA
GATGCTTTTCTGTGACTGGTGAGTACTCAACCAAGTCATTCTGAGAATAGTGTATGCGGCGACCGAGTTG
CTCTTGCCCGGCGTCAATACGGGATAATACCGCGCCACATAGCAGAACTTTAAAAGTGCTCATCATTGGA
AAACGTTCTTCGGGGCGAAAACTCTCAAGGATCTTACCGCTGTTGAGATCCAGTTCGATGTAACCCACTC
GTGCACCCAACTGATCTTCAGCATCTTTTACTTTCACCAGCGTTTCTGGGTGAGCAAAAACAGGAAGGCA
AAATGCCGCAAAAAAGGGAATAAGGGCGACACGGAAATGTTGAATACTCATACTCTTCCTTTTTCAATAT
TATTGAAGCATTTATCAGGGTTATTGTCTCATGAGCGGATACATATTTGAATGTATTTAGAAAAATAAAC
AAATAGGGGTTCCGCGCACATTTCCCCGAAAAGTGCCACCTAAATTGTAAGCGTTAATATTTTGTTAAAA
TTCGCGTTAAATTTTTGTTAAATCAGCTCATTTTTTAACCAATAGGCCGAAATCGGCAAAATCCCTTATA
AATCAAAAGAATAGACCGAGATAGGGT
[37 nt withheld, positions 2058-2094]
AAAGAACGTGGACTCCAACGTCAAAGG
[49 nt withheld, positions 2122-2170]
T
[91 nt withheld, positions 2172-2262]
G
[124 nt withheld, positions 2264-2387]
CCCATTCGCCATTCAGGCTGCGCAACTGTTGGGAAGGGCGATCGGTGCGGGCCTCTTCGCTATTACGCCA
GCTGCGCGCTCGCTCGCTCACTGAGGCCGCCCGGGCAAAGCCCGGGCGTCGGGCGACCTTTGGTCGCCCG
GCCTCAGTGAGCGAGCGAGCGCGCAGAGAGGGAGTGGCCAACTCCATCACTAGGGGTTCCTTGTAGTTAA
TGATTAACCCGCCATGCTACTTATCTACGTAGCCATGCTCTAGGAAGATCGTAGGTTAATTAAGTGTCTA
GACTGCAGAGGGCCCTGCGTATGAGTGCAAGTGGGTTTTAGGACCAGGATGAGGCGGGGTGGGGGTGCCT
ACCTGACGACCGACCCCGACCCACTGGACAAGCACCCAACCCCCATTCCCCAAATTGCGCATCCCCTATC
AGAGAGGGGGAGGGGAAACAGGATGCGGCGAGGCGCGTGCGCACTGCCAGCTTCAGCACCGCGGACAGTG
CCTTCGCCCCCGCCTGGCGGCGCGCGCCACCGCCGCCTCAGCACTGAAGGCGCGCTGACGTCACTCGCCG
GTCCCCCGCAAACTCCCCTTCCCGGCCACCTTGGTCGCGTCCGCGCCGCCGCCGGCCCAGCCGGACCGCA
CCACGCGAGGCGCGAGATAGGGGGGCACGGGCGCGACCATCTGCGCTGCGGCGCCGGCGACTCAGCGCTG
CCTCAGTCTGCGGTGGGCAGCGGAGGAGTCGTGTCGTGCCTGAGAGCGCAGTCGAGAAGAATTCCCATAA
CTTCGTATAAAGTATCCTATACGAAGTTATATCAAAATAGGAAGACCAATGCTTCACCATCGACCCGAAT
TGCCAAGCATCACCATCGACCCATAACTTCGTATAATGTATGCTATACGAAGTTATACTAGCTAGCTCAT
TACACTTCATTCTCGTAGCAGAACTTATACAGCTCATCCATGCCGTACAGAAACAGATGGTGGCGTCCTT
CAGACCTCTCATACTGTTCCACAATGGTGTAGTCTTCATTGTGGGATGTGATATCCAGCTTGGTGTCCAC
ATAGTAATAGCCGGGCAGCTGCACTGGTTTCTTGGCCATGTAGATGGTTTTGAACTCCACCAGGTAGTGG
CCGCCGTCTTTCAGCTTCAGGGCCTGGTGGATTTCGCCCTTCAGCACTCCGTCTCTAGGATACAGCCGTT
CAGTGCTGGCCTCCCACCCCATTGTTTTCTTCTGCATCACGGGCCCATCGGGTGGAAAATTGGTGCCGCG
CATTTTGACTTTGTAGATCAGAGTGCCATCCTGCAGAGAGGAGTCCTGTGTCACGGTCACCAGGCCTCCA
TCTTCAAAATTCATCACTCTCTCCCACTTAAAGCCCTCTGGGAAAGACAGTTTCTTGTAATCAGGAATGT
CAGCGGGATGCTTGACATAGGCCTTACTTCCGTACATAAACTGAGGAGACAGGATATCCCAAGCGAAAGG
CAGTGGTCCTCCCTTGGTCACTTTCAGCTTGGCAGTCTGTGTGCCCTCGTAAGGCCTCCCTTCGCCCTCT
CCTTCAATCTCAAATTCGTGCCCATTCATGCTGCCCTCCATGCGCACCTTAAACCTCATGAACTCTTTGA
TCACAGCCATATTGTTATCCTCGCTTGAGGCGGTTCCACTAGACCCTGAGCCGGTACTTCCAGTCCCATG
GCCCAGGAACAGATGGTGTCTCCCCTCGCTCCGTTCATACTGCTCCACAATAGTGTAGTCCTCGTTGTGT
GAAGTGATATCCAGTTTTGTGTCCACGTAATAGTAGCCTGGCAGCTGCACAGGTTTCTTGGCCATGTAGA
TTGTCTTGAACTCCACCAGGTAATGTCCCCCATCTTTCAGCTTCAGAGCCTGGTGGATTTCTCCTTTCAG
CACCCCGTCGCGTGGATACAGCCTTTCGGTGGAGGCCTCCCATCCCATAGTTTTCTTCTGCATCACAGGT
CCATCAGGGGGAAAATTTGTCCCTCTCATTTTCACCTTGTAGATCAGGGTCCCATCCTGCAGGGAGCTGT
CCTGGGTCACAGTCACCAGGCCTCCGTCCTCGAAGTTCATCACTCTTTCCCACTTAAACCCCTCGGGGAA
GCTCAGTTTCTTATAATCGGGAATGTCAGCTGGATGTTTCACATAGGCCTTGGAGCCGTACATAAACTGT
GGGCTCAGGATGTCCCAAGCGAATGGCAGAGGCCCGCCCTTTGTCACTTTCAGCTTGGCTGTCTGGGTGC
CCTCGTAGGGCCGTCCCTCTCCTTCTCCCTCAATTTCGAACTCGTGGCCGTTCATGCTTCCTTCCATTCT
CACCTTAAACCGCATGAACTCTTTGATCACTTCCTCGCCCTTACTCACTGCCCCTGCAGGTGCAACATTG
ATGTCTATTTGATCCAGAGGGATATACTCCCCTTCAGAAGTAATTCTGGATTTTACTACCGGTCGATCGT
CGGCTGGAGCAGCTCCTCCGGACCCGATTCCCATTCCACTCCCAGACACTGTGCCTTCATTGGCAGCCAC
CCATCTCAGCAGCAGAAAGGCGAACACGTATTTAGCCAGGATGTCCAGTCCGGAGTATCCCCAGCTGGTC
ACTCCCACACTCAGCAGGGCCACTCCCTCAGAGCCCAGAGCGAACAGGATAGGGTATCCCAGCCACAGCA
CCACGGTCAGAATCCTCAGAGTGCCAAAGATTTCACTGGTCCCAGCAGCCTCAGCATCAGCTGGCCACTG
CACCAGCAGCACATACAGCACGGCCACAAAGAAAGCACAAGAAATTCCGTAGAACACCCAGCGCAGCAGA
TGGGAGCTAGTGATCAGGGCAGCGGCCAGTCCTGTCACGCACATGCCAATGTCCATTGTGATGGCGGTGA
ACAGGCTGGCAATATCGGTGTCGGCCAGCAGTCCCAGAGCCAGCAGGATCATGGGAGTGGAGAAAGTCCA
TGTCAGATACCGGCCCCATGGGCTCAGCACCTCCTGTCCGGCCAGAGCGTGTCCAGGTGGCATCTGCAGG
AAGCCCACAGTCAGCCCACTGGCCAGTCCAGCGTAACTAGAAATAGACACCAGTGGCACCAGCATTGTGG
CCACCCAGATCAGCTTAGCTCTAGGGGATTCCAGATCCCTCCCCATGGCCACAAACAGCAGGATGACCAC
TCCGGCCAGAGCAATGTTCACCCAGATGGAGCTATTCAGCAGGAAGTTGGACTGGATCTCCTGCAGCACG
TCGCTCTGTGTGGCCTGCAGCACGGTAGTGGCTGTGGTGCTCACGGCGGTCATGGTGGCGGCGCGGCCTA
GGTACCTAGTATAACTTCGTATAGGATACTTTATACGAAGTTATCATTGGGATTCTTCCTATTTTGATCC
AAGCATCACCATCGACCCTCTAGTCCAGATCTCACCATCGACCCATAACTTCGTATAGCATACATTATAC
GAAGTTATGTCCCTCGAAGAGGTTCGCGAAGCTTATCGATAATCAACCTCTGGATTACAAAATTTGTGAA
AGATTGACTGGTATTCTTAACTATGTTGCTCCTTTTACGCTATGTGGATACGCTGCTTTAATGCCTTTGT
ATCATGCTATTGCTTCCCGTATGGCTTTCATTTTCTCCTCCTTGTATAAATCCTGGTTGCTGTCTCTTTA
TGAGGAGTTGTGGCCCGTTGTCAGGCAACGTGGCGTGGTGTGCACTGTGTTTGCTGACGCAACCCCCACT
GGTTGGGGCATTGCCACCACCTGTCAGCTCCTTTCCGGGACTTTCGCTTTCCCCCTCCCTATTGCCACGG
CGGAACTCATCGCCGCCTGCCTTGCCCGCTGCTGGACAGGGGCTCGGCTGTTGGGCACTGACAATTCCGT
GGTGTTGTCGGGGAAATCATCGTCCTTTCCTTGGCTGCTCGCCTGTGTTGCCACCTGGATTCTGCGCGGG
ACGTCCTTCTGCTACGTCCCTTCGGCCCTCAATCCAGCGGACCTTCCTTCCCGCGGCCTGCTGCCGGCTC
TGCGGCCTCTTCCGCGTCTTCGCCTTCGCCCTCAGACGAGTCGGATCTCCCTTTGGGCCGCCTCCCCGCA
TCGATACCGTCGACCCGGGCGGCCGCTCATAAAGCTCGACTGTGCCTTCTAGTTGCCAGCCATCTGTTGT
TTGCCCCTCCCCCGTGCCTTCCTTGACCCTGGAAGGTGCCACTCCCACTGTCCTTTCCTAATAAAATGAG
GAAATTGCATCGCATTGTCTGAGTAGGTGTCATTCTATTCTGGGGGGTGGGGTGGGGCAGGACAGCAAGG
GGGAGGATTGGGAAGACAATAGCAGGCATGCTGGGGATGCGGTCCGGACTGTACAATTGCATTCATTTTA
TGTTTCAGGTTCAGGGGGAGATGTGGGAGGTTTTTTAAAGCAAGTAAAACCTCTACAAATGTGGTAAAAT
CGATAAGGATCTTCCTAGAGCATGGCTACGTAGATAAGTAGCATGGCGGGTTAATCATTAACTACAAGGA
ACCCCTAGTGATGGAGTTGGCCACTCCCTCTCTGCGCGCTCGCTCGCTCACTGAGGCCGGGCGACCAAAG
GTCGCCCGACGCCCGGGCTTTGCCCGGGCGGCCTCAGTGAGCGAGCGAGCGCGCAGCTGCATTAATGAAT
CGGCCAACGCGCGGGGAGAGGCGGTTTGCGTATTGGGCGCT
